>Addgene plasmid #153775 | pGBW-m4252844 | addgene full sequence | sequence record 301670 | Ginkgo NGS Result
AGAGAACATTCTGTGTAACTCCAATACCATTAAACCTATAAGCCATTTGCATAGCAAATGGTATTTGTAA
TGCAGCACCTGCACCAAAGGTCCAACCAGAAGTGATTGTACCCGCTAACAGTGCAGAAGTGTATTGAGCA
ATCATTTCATCTGTGAGCAAAGGTGGCAAAACAGTAAGGCCGTTAAACTTTTGTGCACAAATGAGGTCTC
TAGCAGCAATATCACCAAGGCAATCACCATATTGTTTGATGAAGCCAGCATCTGCAAGTGTCACTTTGTT
GAAAAGTAGATCTTCAATAAATGACCTCTTGCTTGGTTTTGATGGATCTGGTAATATTTGTGAAAAATTA
AAACCACCAAAATCTTTAATTGGTGGTGTTTTGTAAATTTGTTTGACTTGTGCAAAAACTTCTTGGGTGT
TTTTGTCTTGTTCAACAGCTATTCCAGTTAAAGCACGGTTTAATTGTGTACAAAAACTGCCATATTGCAA
CAAAAGATTGCTGCATTCAGTTGAATCACCACAAATGTACATTGTACAATCTACTGATGTCTTGGTCATA
GACACTGGTAGAATTTCTGTGGTAACACTAATAGTAAAATTTGTGGGTATGGCAATAGAGTTATTAGAGT
AAGCAACTGAATTTTCTGCACCAAGTGACATAGTGTAGGCAATGATGGATTGACTAGCTACACTACGTGC
CCGCCGAGGAGAATTAGTCTGAGTCTGATAACTAGCGCATATACCTGCACCAATGGGTATGTCACACTCA
TATGAGTTGTTGACATGTTCAGCCCCTATTAAACAGCCTGCACGTGTTTGAAAAACATTAGAACCTGTAG
AATAAACACGCCAAGTAGGAGTAAGTTGATCTGCATGAATAGCAACAGGGACTTCTGTGCAGTTAACATC
CTGATAAAGAACAGCAACCTGGTTAGAAGTATTTGTTCCTGGTGTTATAACACTGACACCACCAAAAGAA
CATGGTGTAATGTCAAGAATCTCAAGTGTCTGTGGATCACGGACAGCATCAGTAGTGTCAGCAATGTCTC
TGCCAAATTGTTGGAAAGGCAGAAACTTTTTGTTAGACTCAGTAAGAACACCTGTGCCTGTTAAACCATT
GAAGTTGAAATTGACACATTTGTTTTTAACCAAATTAGTAGACTTTTTAGGTCCACAAACAGTTGCTGGT
GCATGTAGAAGTTCAAAAGAAAGTACTACTACTCTGTATGGTTGGTAACCAACACCATTAGTGGGTTGGA
AACCATATGATTGTAAAGGAAAGTAACAATTAAAACCTTCAACACCATTACAAGGTGTGCTACCGGCCTG
ATAGATTTCAGTTGAAATATCTCTCTCAAAAGGTTTGAGATTAGACTTCCTAAACAATCTATACAGGTAA
TTATAATTACCACCAACCTTAGAATCAAGATTGTTAGAATTCCAAGCTATAACGCAGCCTGTAAAATCAT
CTGGTAATTTATAATTATAATCAGCAATCTTTCCAGTTTGCCCTGGAGCGATTTGTCTGACTTCATCACC
TCTAATTACAAATGAATCTGCATAGACATTAGTAAAGCAGAGATCATTTAATTTAGTAGGAGACACTCCA
TAACACTTAAAAGTGGAAAATGATGCGGAATTATATAGGACAGAATAATCAGCAACACAGTTGCTGATTC
TCTTCCTGTTCCAAGCATAAACAGATGCAAATCTGGTGGCGTTAAAAACTTCACCAAAAGGGCACAAGTT
TGTAATATTAGGAAATCTAACAATAGATTCTGTTGGTTGGACTCTAAAGTTAGAAGTTTGATAGATTCCT
TTTTCTACAGTGAAGGATTTCAACGTACACTTTGTTTCTGAGAGAGGGTCAAGTGCACAGTCTACAGCAT
CTGTAATGGTTCCATTTTCATTATATTTTAATAGAAAAGTCCTAGGTTGAAGATAACCCACATAATAAGC
TGCAGCACCAGCTGTCCAACCTGAAGAAGAATCACCAGGAGTCAAATAACTTCTATGTAAAGCAAGTAAA
GTTTGAAACCTAGTGATGTTAATACCTATTGGCAAATCTACCAATGGTTCTAAAGCCGAAAAACCCTGAG
GGAGATCACGCACTAAATTAATAGGCGTGTGCTTAGAATATATTTTAAAATAACCATCAATATTCTTAAA
CACAAATTCCCTAAGATTTTTGAAATTACCCTGTTTTCCTTCAAGGTCCATAAGAAAAGGCTGAGAGACA
TATTCAAAAGTGCAATTATTCGCACTAGAATAAACTCTGAACTCACTTTCCATCCAACTTTTGTTGTTTT
TGTGGTAATAAACACCCAAAAATGGATCATTACAAAATTGAAATTCACAGACTTTAATAACAACATTAGT
AGCGTTATTAACAATAAGTAGGGACTGGGTCTTCGAATCTAAAGTAGTACCAAAAATCCAGCCTCTTATT
ATGTTAGACTTCTCAGTGGAAGCAAAATAAACACCATCATTAAATGGTAGGACAGGGTTATCAAACCTCT
TAGTACCATTGGTCCCAGAGACATGTATAGCATGGAACCAAGTAACATTGGAAAAGAAAGGTAAGAACAA
GTCCTGAGTTGAATGTAAAACTGAGGATCTGAAAACTTTGTCAGGGTAATAAACACCACGTGTGAAAGAA
TTAGTGTATGCAGGGGGTAATTGAGTTCTGGTTGTAAGATTAACACACTGACTAGAGACTAGTGGCAATA
AAACAAGAAAAACAAACATGGTGGCGGCCGCTGGCGGGTGTGTCGAGTGGATGGTAGGATCGACAAAGAT
CTGATCTGACGGTTCACTAAACCAGCTCTGCTTATATAGACCTCCCACCGTACACGCCTACCGCCCATTT
GCGTCAATGGGGCGGAGTTGTTACGACATTTTGGAAAGTCCCGTTGATTTTGGTGCCAAAACAAACTCCC
ATTGACGTCAATGGGGTGGAGACTTGGAAATCCCCGTGAGTCAAACCGCTATCCACGCCCATTGATGTAC
TGCCAAAACCGCATCAGCATGGTAATAGCGATGACTAATACGTAGATGTACTGCCAAGTAGGAAAGTCCC
ATAAGGTCATGTACTGGGCATAATGCCAGGCGGGCCATTTACCGTCATTGACGTCAATAGGGGGCGTACT
TGGCATATGATACACTTGATGTACTGCCAAGTGGGCAGTTTACCGTAAATACTCCACCCATTGACGTCAA
TGGAAAGTCCCTATTGGCGTTACTATGGGAACATACGTCATTATTGACGTCAATGGGCGGGGGTCGTTGG
GCGGTCAGCCAGGCGGGCCATTTACCGTAAGTTATGTAACGCGGAACTCCATATATGGGCTATGAACTAA
TGACCCCGTAATTGATTACTAGATCTGGCTACACTCGATCAGCAGTTAGATAATAAAATCGCTATCCATC
GAAGATGGATGTGTGTTGGTTTTTTGTGTGTGTAACGCAACGATTGATAGCATAACCCCTTGGGGCCTCT
AAACGGGTCTTGAGGGGTTTTTTGAATTGAGAGGTAGCTGAAGCTGCTGTTATGACCACTAGAGGGAAGA
AGATACCTGTGGAGCTAATGGTCCAAGATGTCGGGAGCCGCGATCGCTGCCAAAAAGGTAAGCTGACGAT
AGCTGACGAGATTCGATGCCCGACGAGCAAATGAGCGCCACGGCTGTTCGCGTAAGCTCGAAACGACGGA
GATTCGATAGAGCCAGAGTCGAGTTTAAACGATTCGGGATCTTAAGGATAAATTTCTGGTAAGGAGGACA
CGTATGGAAGTGGGCAAGTTGGGGAAGCCGTATCCGTTGCTGAATCTGGCATATGTGGGAGTATAAGACG
CGCAGCGTCGCATCAGGCATTTTTTTCTGCGCCAATGCACCTAGAATCGGTTACCAATGCTTAATCAGTG
AGGCACCTATCTCAGCGATCTGTCTATTTCGTTCATCCATAGTTGCCTGACTCCCCGTCGTGTAGATAAC
TACGATACGGGAGGGCTTACCATCTGGCCCCAGTGCTGCAATGATACCGCGAGACCCACGCTCACCGGCT
CCAGATTTATCAGCAATAAACCAGCCAGCCGGAAGGGCCGAGCGCAGAAGTGGTCCTGCAACTTTATCCG
CCTCCATCCAGTCTATCAACTGTTGCCGGGAAGCTAGAGTAAGTAGTTCGCCAGTTAATAGTTTACGCAA
GGTTGTTGCCATTGCTACAGGCATCGTGGTGTCACGCTCGTCGTTTGGTATGGCTTCATTCAGCTCCGGT
TCCCAACGATCAAGGCGAGTTACATGATCCCCCATGTTGTGCAAAAAAGCGGTTAGCTCCTTCGGTCCTC
CAATCGTTGTCAGAAGTAAGTTGGCCGCAGTGTTATCACTCATGGTTATGGCAGCACTGCATAATTCTCT
TACTGTCATGCCATCCGTAAGATGCTTTTCTGTGACTGGTGAATACTCAACCAAGTCATTCTGAGAATAG
TGTATGCGGCGACCGAGTTGCTCTTGCCCGGCGTCAATACGGGATAATACCGCGCCACATAGCAGAACTT
TAAAAGTGCTCATCATTGGAAAGCGTTCTTCGGGGCGAAAACTCTCAAGGATCTTACCGCTGTTGAGATC
CAGTTCGATGTAACCCACTCGCGCACCCAACTGATCTTCAGCATCTTTTACTTTCACCAGCGTTTCTGGG
TGAGCAAAAACAGGAAGGCAAAATGCCGCAAAAAAGGGAATAAGGGCGACACGGAAATGTTGAATACTCA
TGCGAAAGCCTCCTGCTGATCCTGTCTCTTGATAGATGTTTGCAAAAGCTAGGACTCGATTATACGTTGA
CCGATCAGACTATCAATATCTAGGTTTAAACAGATCGGTACGCTGCCGTGACCAGGCTTGAGTACAATAT
CTGACGATTGGACTTCCTGGGTCCCAAGCTGGATTCCGACTGGCTGACTGCCAAGCAACGATATGGATCG
TCGAGACTCGCACTGAGAGGATCGTTCTCGGTACACCAGGCGCGCCTAGCGTTACACACACAAAAAACCA
ACACACATCCATCTTCGATGGATAGCGATTTTATTATCTAAGACTAGGCTTACATACTAGCCTAGGCACC
GGGCTTGCGGGTCATGCACCAGGTGCGCGGTCCTTCGGGCACCTCGACGTCGGCGGTGACGGTGAAGCCG
AGCCGCTCGTAGAAGGGGAGGTTGCGGGGCGCGGAGGTCTCCAGGAAGGCGGGCACCCCGGCGCGCTCGG
CGGCCTCCACTCCGGGGAGCACGACGGCGCTGCCCAGACCCTTGCCCTGGTGGTCGGGCGAGACGCCGAC
GGTGGCCAGGAACCACGCGGGCTCCTTGGGCCGGTGCGGCGCCAGGAGGCCCTCCATCTGTTGCTGCGCG
GCCAGCCGGGAACCGCTCAACTCGGCCATGCGCGGGCCGATCTCGGCGAACACCGCCCCCGCTTCGACGC
TCTCCGGCGTGGTCCAGACCGCCACCGCGGCGCCGTCGTCCGCGACCCACACCTTGCCGATGTCGAGCCC
GACGCGCGTGAGGAAGAGTTCTTGCAGCTCGGTGACCCGCTCGATGTGGCGGTCCGGATCGACGGTGTGG
CGCGTGGCGGGGTAGTCGGCGAACGCGGCGGCGAGGGTGCGTACGGCCCTGGGGACGTCGTCGCGGGTGG
CGAGGCGCACCGTGGGCTTGTACTCGGTCATGTTGTCTAACAAAAAAGCCAAAAACGGCCAGAATTTAGC
GGACAATTTACAAGTCTAACACTGAAAATTACATATTGACCCAAATGATTACATTTCAAAAGGTGCCTAA
AAAACTTCACAAAACACACTCGCCAACCCCGAGCGCATAGTTCAAAACCGGAGCTTCAGCTACTTAAGAA
GATAGGTACATAAAACCGACCAAAGAAACTGACGCCTCACTTATCCCTCCCCTCACCAGAGGTCCGGCGC
CTGTCGATTCAGGAGAGCCTACCCTAGGCCCGAACCCTGCGTCCTGCGACGGAGAAAAGCCTACCGCACA
CCTACCGGCTGGTGGCCCCACCCTGCATTATAAGCCAACAGAACGGGTGACGTCACGACACGACGAGGGC
GCGCGCTCCCAAAGGTACGGGTGCACTGCCCAACGGCACCGCCATAACTGCCGCCCCCGCAACAGACGAC
AAACCGAGTTCTCCAGTCAGTGACAAACTTCACGTCAGGGTCCCCAGATGGTGCCCAGCCCATCTCACCC
GAATAAGAGCTTTCCCGCATTAGCGAAGGGCTCAAGACCTTGGGTTCTTGCCGCCCACCATGCCCCCCAC
CTTGTTTCAACGACCTCACAGCCCGCCTCACAAGCGTCTTCCATTCAAGACTCGGGAACAGCCGCCATTT
TGCTGCGCTCCCCCCAACCCCCAGTTCAGGGCAACCTTGCTCGCGGACCCAGACTACAGCCCTTGGCGGT
CTCTCCACACGCTTCCGTCCCACCGAGCGGCCCGGCGGCCACGAAAGCCCCGGCCAGCCCAGCAGCCCGC
TACTCACCAAGTGACGATCACAGCGATCCACAAACAAGAACCGCGACCCAAATCCCGGCTGCGACGGAAC
TAGCTGTGCCACACCCGGCGCGTCCTTATATAATCATCGGCGTTCACCGCCCCACGGAGATCCCTCCGCA
GAATCGCCGAGAAGGGACTACTTTTCCTCGCCTGTTCCGCTCTCTGGAAAGAAAACCAGTGCCCTAGAGT
CACCCAAGTCCCGTCCTAAAATGTCCTTCTGCTGATACTGGGGTTCTAAGGCCGAGTCTTATGAGCAGCG
GGCCGCTGTCCTGAGCGTCCGGGCGGAAGGATCAGGACGCTCCTGCGCCCTTCGTCTGACGTGGCAGCGC
TCGCCGTGACGAGGGGGGCGCCCGCGGGAGGCGCCAAAACCCGGCGCGGAGGCCAGGCGCGCCCCGATTT
CGATATTCCTCGGATCTCGGATAGATCGGGATTGAGGATGTAGGTTGAACTTCTCTCGGGTGATCCCGAT
CTCGGATATTCGGGATTGGAGTAATACCTGGCGATAGGCGCTGCCAAGCAATAGCCAAGGCGCAAGGCCG
GCCAAGAGACTTGCGATAGTTCGTTCGAGAGGTAGCCTGCAAGATGGATCGGACGAAAGGTTTGAAGATT
TTCCGACGAGGGCCTTGGAGAGTTCGGAAATTTAAATGCAACTATGGATGAACGAAATAGACAGATCGCT
GAGATAGGTGCCTCACTGATTAAGCATTGGTAACTGTCAGACCAAGTTTACTCATATATACTTTAGATTG
ATTTAAAACTTCATTTTTAATTTAAAAGGATCTAGGTGAAGATCCTTTTTGATAATCTCATGACCAAAAT
CCCTTAACGTGAGTTTTCGTTCCACTGAGCGTCAGACCCCGTAGAAAAGATCAAAGGATCTTCTTGAGAT
CCTTTTTTTCTGCGCGTAATCTGCTGCTTGCAAACAAAAAAACCACCGCTACCAGCGGTGGTTTGTTTGC
CGGATCAAGAGCTACCAACTCTTTTTCCGAAGGTAACTGGCTTCAGCAGAGCGCAGATACCAAATACTGT
TCTTCTAGTGTAGCCGTAGTTAGGCCACCACTTCAAGAACTCTGTAGCACCGCCTACATACCTCGCTCTG
CTAATCCTGTTACCAGTGGCTGCTGCCAGTGGCGATAAGTCGTGTCTTACCGGGTTGGACTCAAGACGAT
AGTTACCGGATAAGGCGCAGCGGTCGGGCTGAACGGGGGGTTCGTGCACACAGCCCAGCTTGGAGCGAAC
GACCTACACCGAACTGAGATACCTACAGCGTGAGCTATGAGAAAGCGCCACGCTTCCCGAAGGGAGAAAG
GCGGACAGGTATCCGGTAAGCGGCAGGGTCGGAACAGGAGAGCGCACGAGGGAGCTTCCAGGGGGAAACG
CCTGGTATCTTTATAGTCCTGTCGGGTTTCGCCACCTCTGACTTGAGCGTCGATTTTTGTGATGCTCGTC
AGGGGGGCGGAGCCTATGGAAAAACGCCAGCAACGCGGCCTTTTTACGGTTCCTGGCCTTTTGCTGGCCT
TTTGCTCACATGATTTAAATGAAACTCGTAATCGGAGAACGGGTGCAATAGCAAGGACCAGATCGAACTT
GACTGACGCAATTCTGAGCGTAGTCGAAACCCAGACAAGTCGATCTCGCCAAGTAGCTGACTTGACTGGT
TAATTAAGTTTCGATAGCCCAAGGTAACCAATGAGATTAGGGAGGGAAGAAAGTTTGATGAACTACTTCT
GACCCCTAGTGGTGTCCAGAAAAGACCATTAAAGGAATGTCTTGATCGAAATCGAGAGATCGCCTGCAGG
ATAGCTGACGACCTTAAGGATAAATTTCTGGTAAGGAGGACACGTATGGAAGTGGGCAAGTTGGGGAAGC
CGTATCCGTTGCTGAATCTGGCATATGTGGGAGTATAAGACGCGCAGCGTCGCATCAGGCATTTTTTTCT
GCGCCAATGCCGGTAGATAGCAATCCGGCCCGAGGGGCACAAAAAACCCCTCAAGACCCGTTTAGAGGCC
CCAAGGGGTTATGCTACGATACCGATAGAGATGGGCCAATACCACATTTGTAGAGGTTTTACTTGCTTTA
AAAAACCTCCCACACCTCCCCCTGAACCTGAAACATAAAATGAATGCAATTGTTGTTGTTAACTTGTTTA
TTGCAGCTTATAATGGTTACAAATAAAGCAATAGCATCACAAATTTCACAAATAAAGCATTTTTTTCACT
GCATTCTAGTTGTGGTTTGTCCAAACTCATCAATGTATCTTATCATGTCTGTGAGCTGAAGGTACGCTGT
ATCTCAGTCAGTCAAGCTAGCTTAGCCGCGTGGCACGAGCCCGCTGCTATGGTGATGGTGATGGTGCATG
TGCCCCGAGCCTGAACCTGCCAGGTTAGCGTCCAAGAACTCTTTTAGCTGGCCCTTAGACAGGGCTCCCA
CTTTTGTCGCGGCAACTTCCCCATTCTTAAAGAGCAGGAGGGTAGGTATTCCCCTGATGCCGTATTTAGG
TGCCGTCCCTGGGTTCTGATCTATATTAAGCTTAGCGACAGTTAATTTTCCTTGATACTCGTCGGCGATC
TCGTCCAGAATGGGTGCGATCATCTTGCACGGGCCACACCATTCAGCCCAGAAATCTACCAGTATCGCAC
CATCGGCCTTCAACACGTCTGTATCAAAGGAGTCATCGGTTAGATGAATGATTTTGTCACTCATCGACTG
AAAGTAAAGGTTTTCTGTGTAATGTAATTTGACTCCTTTGAGCACTGGCTCAGAGTCGTCTTCATCAAAT
TTGCAGCAGGATCCACAAGAACAACAGCCCTTGAGACAACTACAGCAACTGGTCATACAGCAAAGCATAA
TTGTCACCATTACTATGGCAATCAAGCCAGCTATAAAACCTAGCCAAATGTACCATGGCCATTTTATATA
CTGCTCATACTTTCCAAGTTCTTGGAGATCGATGAGAGATTCATTTAAATTCTTGGCAACCTCATTGAGG
CGGTCAATTTCTTTTTGAATGTTTACAACTGAAGCATTAATGCCAGAGATGTCACCTAAATCAACATCTG
GTGATGTATGATTCTTAAAATATTTATCTAACTCCTCCTTGAATGAGTCTAATTCAGGTTGCAAAGGATC
ATAAACTGTGTTGTTGACAATTCCTATTACAACATCACAGTTACCAGACACAAATGTGTTGTCTGTAGTA
ATGATTTGTGGTTCATAAAAATTCCTTTGTGTTACAAACCAGTGTGTGCCATTTGAAACAAAGACACCTT
CACGAGGAAAGTGTGCTTTTCCATCATGACAAATGGCAGGAGCAGTTGTGAAGTTCTTTTCTTGTGCAGG
GACATAAGTCACATGCAAGAAGACTACACCATGAGGTGCTGACTGAGGGAAGGACATAAGATGATAGCCC
TTTCCACAAAAATCAACTCTTTTTGATTGTCCAAGTACACACTCTGACATTTTAGTAGCAGCAAGATTAG
CAGAAGCTCTGATTTCTGCAGCTCTAATTAATTGTTGAGTCACATATGTCTGCAAACTTTGAAGTCTGCC
TGTGATCAACCTATCAATTTGCACTTCAGCCTCAACTTTGTCAAGACGTGAAAGGATATCATTTAAAACA
CTTGAAATTGCACCAAAATTGGAGCTAAGTTGTTTAACAAGCGTGTTTAAAGCTTGTGCATTTTGGTTGA
CCACATCTTGAAGTTTTCCAAGTGCACTTGCTGTGGAAGAAAGTGAGTCTTGAATTTTGCCAATAGCACT
ATTAAATTGGTTGGCAATCAATTTTTGGTTCTCAT
Features (pLannotate 1.2.2; 21 found; start..end, strand, type, name):
   2824..2875    -  promoter       CMVd2 promoter: truncated human cytomegalovirus (CMV) immediate early promoter that yields moderately reduced expression relative to the full-length promoter
   2938..2955    +  promoter       CMV promoter (fragment): human cytomegalovirus (CMV) immediate early promoter
   3028..3331    -  enhancer       CMV enhancer: human cytomegalovirus immediate early enhancer
   3412..3460    +  polyA_signal   poly(A) signal: synthetic polyadenylation signal
   3478..3524    +  terminator     T7 terminator: transcription terminator for bacteriophage T7 RNA polymerase
   3529..3600    -  misc_feature   5' β-globin insulator: insulator upstream of the human β-globin locus (Farrell et al., 2002)
   3752..3888    -  terminator     rrnG terminator: transcription terminator from the E. coli ribosomal RNA rrnG operon (Albrechtsen et al., 1991)
   3901..4761    -  CDS            AmpR: β-lactamase; bla; confers resistance to ampicillin, carbenicillin, and related antibiotics
   5027..5075    -  polyA_signal   poly(A) signal: synthetic polyadenylation signal
   5104..5701    -  CDS            PuroR (fragment): puromycin N-acetyltransferase; pac from Streptomyces; confers resistance to puromycin
   5705..6914    -  promoter       UbC promoter: human ubiquitin C promoter
   7178..7242    +  CDS            bla(M) (fragment): β-lactamase lacking the signal sequence; bla(M); allows cytosolic expression of β-lactamase
   7414..8002    +  rep_origin     ori: high-copy-number ColE1/pMB1/pBR322/pUC origin of replication
   8228..8299    -  misc_feature   3' β-globin insulator: insulator downstream of the human β-globin locus (Farrell et al., 2002)
   8344..8480    -  terminator     rrnG terminator: transcription terminator from the E. coli ribosomal RNA rrnG operon (Albrechtsen et al., 1991)
   8510..8556    -  terminator     T7 terminator: transcription terminator for bacteriophage T7 RNA polymerase
   8579..8648    +  CDS            large T antigen (fragment): large T antigen from SV40 (simian virus 40)
   8671..8792    +  polyA_signal   SV40 poly(A) signal: SV40 polyadenylation signal
   8869..8886    -  CDS            6xHis: 6xHis affinity tag
   8908..9234    -  CDS            trxA: THIO_ECO57 - Experimental evidence at protein level: Swiss-Prot protein existence level 1. Participates in various redox reactions through the reversible oxidation of its active center dithiol to a disulfide and catalyzes dithiol-disulfide exchange reactions. From Escherichia coli O157:H7.
   9256..2749    -  CDS            S (across the origin): SPIKE_SARS2 - Experimental evidence at protein level: Swiss-Prot protein existence level 1. [Spike glycoprotein]: May down-regulate host tetherin (BST2) by lysosomal degradation, thereby counteracting its antiviral activity. From Severe acute respiratory syndrome coronavirus 2 (2019-nCoV) (SARS-CoV-2).
