[The description below was written by a language model from this plasmid's Addgene catalogue record and pLannotate feature annotations shown in this document.]
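Description:
pGBW-m4252844 is a mammalian expression plasmid carrying the wild-type SARS-CoV-2 spike (S, surface glycoprotein) coding sequence in a pTwist_CMV_Puro_6 backbone from which an AarI site was removed. The sequenced record is 10,325 nt. The plasmid is maintained in E. coli through a high-copy ColE1/pUC-type origin and an AmpR (β-lactamase) gene conferring ampicillin resistance. For selection in mammalian cells it carries a separate cassette in which the human ubiquitin C promoter drives puromycin N-acetyltransferase, closed by a synthetic poly(A) signal.

The payload lies on the minus strand and spans the numbering origin of the record. The CMV immediate-early enhancer and promoter sit upstream of the spike open reading frame, which is followed in the same orientation by E. coli thioredoxin (trxA) and a 6xHis tag, with an SV40 poly(A) region beyond the end of the reading frame. The catalogue entry describes the C-terminal fusion as a cleavable TEV–TRX tag supplied by the backbone. The TEV site itself is not annotated in the feature table, though a short gap between the spike and trxA features could accommodate it, and the His tag appears in the annotation but not in the catalogue fields. A TEV protease site would allow removal of the thioredoxin and His moieties after affinity purification.

The expression unit and the bacterial elements are bracketed by β-globin insulator fragments, rrnG and T7 terminators and an additional synthetic poly(A) signal, which serve to limit transcriptional read-through between modules. The construct is suited to transient or puromycin-selected expression of tagged spike protein in mammalian cells. The record does not specify applications beyond that.
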