Addgene plasmid #153775: pGBW-m4252844
Purpose: Mammalian expression plasmid for SARS-CoV-2 S (surface glycoprotein)
Depositing lab: Ginkgo Bioworks & Benjie Chen. Depositing organization: Ginkgo Bioworks.
Backbone
  Vector backbone: pTwist_CMV_Puro_6 with AarI site removed
  Backbone size w/o insert (bp): 6080
  Vector type: Mammalian Expression
  Selectable markers: Puromycin
Growth in bacteria
  Bacterial resistance: Ampicillin, 100 μg/mL
  Growth temperature: 37°C
  Growth strain: DH5alpha
  Copy number: High Copy
Gene/Insert
  Gene/Insert name: SARS-CoV-2 S (surface glycoprotein) (alt names: Spike protein; S protein)
  Species: Severe acute respiratory syndrome coronavirus 2
  Insert size (bp): 3815
  Mutation: wt
  Entrez Gene: S (a.k.a. GU280_gp02, spike glycoprotein)
  Promoter: CMV
  Tag / fusion protein: Cleavable TEV;TRX (C terminal on backbone)
  Cloning method: Unknown
Resource information
  A portion of this plasmid was derived from a plasmid made by: GinkgoBioworks
Depositor comments: NCBI reference sequence: 43740568
How to cite: pGBW-m4252844 was a gift from Ginkgo Bioworks & Benjie Chen (Addgene plasmid # 153775 ; http://n2t.net/addgene:153775 ; RRID:Addgene_153775)
